Addgene plasmid #131355: pMSCV-IRES-GFP-Caspase-1 (C285A) -CpLxIS
Purpose: Expresses Caspase-1 C285A with 2 copies of pLxIS motif from STING fused to its C-ternimus
Depositing lab: Jonathan Kagan. Depositing organization: Boston Children's Hospital. Publication: Innate Immune Signaling Organelles Display Natural and Programmable Signaling Flexibility. Tan Y, Kagan JC. Cell. 2019 Apr 4;177(2):384-398.e11. doi: 10.1016/j.cell.2019.01.039. Epub 2019 Mar 7. PubMed 30853218.
Backbone
  Vector backbone: pMSCV-IRES-GFP
  Vector type: Mammalian Expression, Retroviral
Growth in bacteria
  Bacterial resistance: Ampicillin, 100 μg/mL
  Growth temperature: 37°C
  Growth strain: NEB Stable
  Copy number: Unknown
Gene/Insert
  Gene/Insert name: Caspase-1 (C285A)-CpLxIS
  Species: M. musculus (mouse)
  Mutation: Caspase-1 (C285A)
  Entrez Gene: Casp1 (a.k.a. ICE, Il1bc)
  Cloning method: Restriction Enzyme; 5′ cloning site Unknown (unknown if destroyed); 3′ cloning site Unknown (unknown if destroyed)
Terms and licenses: Academic/Nonprofit Terms; Industry Terms: Not Available to Industry
How to cite: pMSCV-IRES-GFP-Caspase-1 (C285A) -CpLxIS was a gift from Jonathan Kagan (Addgene plasmid # 131355 ; http://n2t.net/addgene:131355 ; RRID:Addgene_131355)
