[The description below was written by a language model from this plasmid's Addgene catalogue record and pLannotate feature annotations shown in this document.]
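Description:
pMSCV-IRES-GFP-Caspase-1 (C285A)-CpLxIS is a 7,928 nt gammaretroviral expression plasmid built on the pMSCV-IRES-GFP backbone, intended for stable gene delivery into mammalian cells. The proviral cassette is flanked by 5' and 3' long terminal repeats from murine embryonic stem cell virus. It also carries the MESV Ψ packaging signal and a truncated, start-codon-less MMLV gag segment, which supports efficient encapsidation of the transcript. No intact gag, pol or env genes are annotated, only a short env remnant in the backbone, so these functions must be supplied in trans. No separate internal promoter is annotated, so expression is presumably driven from the 5' LTR. In bacteria the plasmid is maintained by a high-copy ColE1/pUC-type origin and selected through the β-lactamase gene (ampicillin resistance). The remaining annotations (lac promoter/operator and fragments of lacI, lacZα, rop, bom and TcR) are non-functional backbone remnants.

The payload is mouse Casp1 carrying the C285A substitution, which by general knowledge replaces the catalytic cysteine and so would be expected to abolish protease activity. According to the record, two copies of the pLxIS motif from STING are fused to its C-terminus; the feature table shows a short mouse Sting1 fragment just downstream of the Casp1 coding sequence, consistent with this. The pLxIS motif is known as the phosphorylation-dependent docking site through which STING recruits IRF3. An EMCV IRES followed by EGFP lies downstream, so the fusion protein and the fluorescent reporter are translated from one bicistronic transcript, allowing transduced cells to be identified or sorted by GFP. The associated publication concerns programmable signalling by innate immune organelles, which suggests the construct is used to test whether grafting this motif onto an inflammasome component redirects its signalling output.
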