Features (pLannotate 1.2.2; 21 found; start..end, strand, type, name):
      1..517     +  LTR            5' LTR: 5' long terminal repeat from murine embryonic stem cell virus
    581..922     +  misc_feature   MESV Ψ: packaging signal of murine embryonic stem cell virus
    989..1405    +  CDS            gag (truncated): truncated Moloney murine leukemia virus (MMLV) gag gene lacking the start codon
   1427..2632    +  CDS            Casp1: CASP1_MOUSE - Also known as Il1bc. Experimental evidence at protein level: Swiss-Prot protein existence level 1. Thiol protease involved in a variety of inflammatory processes by proteolytically cleaving other proteins, such as the precursors of the inflammatory cytokines interleukin-1 beta (IL1B) and interleukin 18 (IL18) as well as the pyroptosis inducer Gasdermin-D (GSDMD), into active mature peptides (PubMed:21147462, PubMed:32109412). Plays a key role in cell immunity as an inflammatory response initiator: once activated through formation of an inflammasome complex, it initiates a proinfl
   2678..2794    +  CDS            Sting1 (fragment): STING_MOUSE - Also known as Eris From Mus musculus (Mouse).
   2931..2964    -  misc_feature   MCS (fragment): pBluescript multiple cloning site
   3066..3528    +  misc_feature   IRES: internal ribosome entry site (IRES) of the encephalomyocarditis virus (EMCV)
   3542..4261    +  CDS            EGFP: the original enhanced GFP (Yang et al., 1996) mammalian codon-optimized
   4323..4837    +  LTR            3' LTR: 3' long terminal repeat from murine embryonic stem cell virus
   4999..5015    -  protein_bind   lac operator: The lac repressor binds to the lac operator to inhibit transcription in E. coli. This inhibition can be relieved by adding lactose or isopropyl-β-D-thiogalactopyranoside (IPTG). lac repressor encoded by lacI
   5023..5053    -  promoter       lac promoter: promoter for the E. coli lac operon
   5068..5089    -  protein_bind   CAP binding site: CAP binding activates transcription in the presence of cAMP. E. coli catabolite activator protein
   5102..5194    -  CDS            lacI (fragment): lac repressor; lacI; The lac repressor binds to the lac operator to inhibit transcription in E. coli. This inhibition can be relieved by adding lactose or isopropyl-β-D-thiogalactopyranoside (IPTG).
   5377..5965    -  rep_origin     ori: high-copy-number ColE1/pMB1/pBR322/pUC origin of replication
   6136..6996    -  CDS            AmpR: β-lactamase; bla; confers resistance to ampicillin, carbenicillin, and related antibiotics
   6997..7101    -  promoter       AmpR promoter: bla
   7196..7231    +  CDS            rop (fragment): Rop protein, which maintains plasmids at low copy number; rop
   7333..7432    +  misc_feature   bom (fragment): basis of mobility region from pBR322
   7438..7587    -  CDS            lacZα (fragment): LacZα fragment of β-galactosidase; lacZ fragment
   7587..7788    -  CDS            TcR (fragment): tetracycline efflux protein; tet; confers resistance to tetracycline
   7789..7887    +  CDS            env (fragment): murine leukemia virus gPr80 envelope polyprotein precursor; env; proteolytically cleaved into gp70SU and p15TM subunits
>Addgene plasmid #131355 | pMSCV-IRES-GFP-Caspase-1 (C285A) -CpLxIS | addgene full sequence | sequence record 257034 | Addgene NGS Result
AATGAAAGACCCCACCTGTAGGTTTGGCAAGCTAGCTTAAGTAACGCCATTTTGCAAGGCATGGAAAATA
CATAACTGAGAATAGAGAAGTTCAGATCAAGGTTAGGAACAGAGAGACAGCAGAATATGGGCCAAACAGG
ATATCTGTGGTAAGCAGTTCCTGCCCCGGCTCAGGGCCAAGAACAGATGGTCCCCAGATGCGGTCCCGCC
CTCAGCAGTTTCTAGAGAACCATCAGATGTTTCCAGGGTGCCCCAAGGACCTGAAATGACCCTGTGCCTT
ATTTGAACTAACCAATCAGTTCGCTTCTCGCTTCTGTTCGCGCGCTTCTGCTCCCCGAGCTCAATAAAAG
AGCCCACAACCCCTCACTCGGCGCGCCAGTCCTCCGATAGACTGCGTCGCCCGGGTACCCGTATTCCCAA
TAAAGCCTCTTGCTGTTTGCATCCGAATCGTGGACTCGCTGATCCTTGGGAGGGTCTCCTCAGATTGATT
GACTGCCCACCTCGGGGGTCTTTCATTTGGAGGTTCCACCGAGATTTGGAGACCCCTGCCCAGGGACCAC
CGACCCCCCCGCCGGGAGGTAAGCTGGCCAGCGGTCGTTTCGTGTCTGTCTCTGTCTTTGTGCGTGTTTG
TGCCGGCATCTAATGTTTGCGCCTGCGTCTGTACTAGTTAGCTAACTAGCTCTGTATCTGGCGGACCCGT
GGTGGAACTGACGAGTTCTGAACACCCGGCCGCAACCCTGGGAGACGTCCCAGGGACTTTGGGGGCCGTT
TTTGTGGCCCGACCTGAGGAAGGGAGTCGATGTGGAATCCGACCCCGTCAGGATATGTGGTTCTGGTAGG
AGACGAGAACCTAAAACAGTTCCCGCCTCCGTCTGAATTTTTGCTTTCGGTTTGGAACCGAAGCCGCGCG
TCTTGTCTGCTGCAGCGCTGCAGCATCGTTCTGTGTTGTCTCTGTCTGACTGTGTTTCTGTATTTGTCTG
AAAATTAGGGCCAGACTGTTACCACTCCCTTAAGTTTGACCTTAGGTCACTGGAAAGATGTCGAGCGGAT
CGCTCACAACCAGTCGGTAGATGTCAAGAAGAGACGTTGGGTTACCTTCTGCTCTGCAGAATGGCCAACC
TTTAACGTCGGATGGCCGCGAGACGGCACCTTTAACCGAGACCTCATCACCCAGGTTAAGATCAAGGTCT
TTTCACCTGGCCCGCATGGACACCCAGACCAGGTCCCCTACATCGTGACCTGGGAAGCCTTGGCTTTTGA
CCCCCCTCCCTGGGTCAAGCCCTTTGTACACCCTAAGCCTCCGCCTCCTCTTCCTCCATCCGCCCCGTCT
CTCCCCCTTGAACCTCCTCGTTCGACCCCGCCTCGATCCTCCCTTTATCCAGCCCTCACTCCTTCTCTAG
GCGCCGGAATTAGATCTGCCGCCACCATGGCAGACAAGATTCTGAGGGCCAAACGAAAGCAGTTTATCAA
CTCTGTTTCCATCGGCACAATCAACGGTTTGCTCGATGAACTCCTTGAGAAGAGAGTGTTGAATCAAGAG
GAAATGGATAAGATTAAACTCGCCAACATAACTGCTATGGATAAGGCCAGGGATCTCTGCGATCATGTTT
CCAAAAAAGGACCACAAGCATCTCAGATTTTCATTACATATATTTGTAATGAAGACTGCTATCTTGCAGG
GATACTTGAATTGCAATCCGCTCCAAGTGCCGAGACCTTTGTCGCTACCGAGGACAGTAAAGGCGGCCAT
CCCTCATCATCAGAAACCAAAGAAGAGCAAAACAAAGAAGATGGCACTTTTCCTGGACTGACAGGAACCC
TCAAGTTTTGCCCACTCGAGAAGGCTCAAAAACTCTGGAAAGAGAATCCATCAGAGATATACCCCATTAT
GAACACCACAACTCGCACTAGATTGGCCTTGATAATTTGTAATACTGAATTCCAACATCTGTCACCCAGA
GTGGGAGCTCAAGTGGACCTCCGAGAAATGAAGCTGTTGCTTGAGGACTTGGGGTACACAGTCAAGGTAA
AAGAAAACTTGACTGCTTTGGAGATGGTAAAGGAGGTTAAGGAGTTTGCTGCATGTCCAGAACACAAAAC
CAGTGATTCCACCTTTTTGGTGTTTATGTCTCATGGTATACAAGAAGGAATCTGCGGGACCACATACAGT
AACGAGGTTTCAGATATACTGAAAGTCGACACCATATTCCAGATGATGAACACTCTCAAATGCCCATCCC
TGAAAGACAAGCCCAAAGTAATTATTATCCAGGCTGCAAGAGGGGAGAAACAAGGGGTGGTATTGCTTAA
AGACAGTGTCCGGGACAGCGAAGAAGACTTCCTCACCGATGCTATTTTCGAAGACGATGGTATAAAAAAA
GCACACATTGAAAAAGACTTTATTGCTTTTTGCTCCTCAACACCTGACAATGTGTCTTGGCGGCATCCTG
TAAGGGGCTCTTTGTTCATCGAGAGTCTGATAAAACACATGAAGGAGTACGCATGGTCATGCGACCTCGA
AGATATTTTCAGAAAAGTTCGCTTCTCATTCGAACAGCCCGAATTTAGACTCCAAATGCCTACTGCAGAC
AGGGTGACCCTCACAAAACGCTTTTATCTGTTCCCAGGACACGGCGGAGGCGGAAGTGGGGGTGGAGGCT
CTGGCGGTGGGGGGTCTGTCACCATGAATGCCCCAATGACATCCGTCGCCCCTCCTCCTAGCGTGCTGAG
TCAAGAGCCCCGCCTTCTGATCAGCGGCATGGATCAGCCCCTCCCTCTCAGGACCGATCTCATAGTTACC
ATGAATGCACCCATGACTTCCGTGGCCCCTCCTCCATCCGTGTTGAGCCAAGAGCCTCGCCTGCTTATCA
GTGGTATGGATCAACCTTTGCCATTGAGAACCGACCTTATATGAGCGGCCGCGTTTAAACGTCGACGGTA
TCGATAAGCTTGATATCGAATTCCGCCCCCCCCCCTAACGTTACTGGCCGAAGCCGCTTGGAATAAGGCC
GGTGTGCGTTTGTCTATATGTTATTTTCCACCATATTGCCGTCTTTTGGCAATGTGAGGGCCCGGAAACC
TGGCCCTGTCTTCTTGACGAGCATTCCTAGGGGTCTTTCCCCTCTCGCCAAAGGAATGCAAGGTCTGTTG
AATGTCGTGAAGGAAGCAGTTCCTCTGGAAGCTTCTTGAAGACAAACAACGTCTGTAGCGACCCTTTGCA
GGCAGCGGAACCCCCCACCTGGCGACAGGTGCCTCTGCGGCCAAAAGCCACGTGTATAAGATACACCTGC
AAAGGCGGCACAACCCCAGTGCCACGTTGTGAGTTGGATAGTTGTGGAAAGAGTCAAATGGCTCTCCTCA
AGCGTATTCAACAAGGGGCTGAAGGATGCCCAGAAGGTACCCCATTGTATGGGATCTGATCTGGGGCCTC
GGTGCACATGCTTTACATGTGTTTAGTCGAGGTTAAAAAAACGTCTAGGCCCCCCGAACCACGGGGACGT
GGTTTTCCTTTGAAAAACACGATGATAATATGGCCACAACCATGGTGAGCAAGGGCGAGGAGCTGTTCAC
CGGGGTGGTGCCCATCCTGGTCGAGCTGGACGGCGACGTAAACGGCCACAAGTTCAGCGTGTCTGGCGAG
GGCGAGGGCGATGCCACCTACGGCAAGCTGACCCTGAAGTTCATCTGCACCACCGGCAAGCTGCCCGTGC
CCTGGCCCACCCTCGTGACCACCCTGACCTACGGCGTGCAGTGCTTCAGCCGCTACCCCGACCACATGAA
GCAGCACGACTTCTTCAAGTCCGCCATGCCCGAAGGCTACGTCCAGGAGCGCACCATCTTCTTCAAGGAC
GACGGCAACTACAAGACCCGCGCCGAGGTGAAGTTCGAGGGCGACACCCTGGTGAACCGCATCGAGCTGA
AGGGCATCGACTTCAAGGAGGACGGCAACATCCTGGGGCACAAGCTGGAGTACAACTACAACAGCCACAA
CGTCTATATCATGGCCGACAAGCAGAAGAACGGCATCAAGGCGAACTTCAAGATCCGCCACAACATCGAG
GACGGCAGCGTGCAGCTCGCCGACCACTACCAGCAGAACACCCCCATCGGCGACGGCCCCGTGCTGCTGC
CCGACAACCACTACCTGAGCACCCAGTCCGCCCTGAGCAAAGACCCCAACGAGAAGCGCGATCACATGGT
CCTGCTGGAGTTCGTGACCGCCGCCGGGATCACTCTCGGCATGGACGAGCTGTACAAGTAATGAATTAAT
TAAGAATTCGATAAAATAAAAGATTTTATTTAGTCTCCAGAAAAAGGGGGGAATGAAAGACCCCACCTGT
AGGTTTGGCAAGCTAGCTTAAGTAACGCCATTTTGCAAGGCATGGAAAATACATAACTGAGAATAGAGAA
GTTCAGATCAAGGTTAGGAACAGAGAGACAGCAGAATATGGGCCAAACAGGATATCTGTGGTAAGCAGTT
CCTGCCCCGGCTCAGGGCCAAGAACAGATGGTCCCCAGATGCGGTCCCGCCCTCAGCAGTTTCTAGAGAA
CCATCAGATGTTTCCAGGGTGCCCCAAGGACCTGAAATGACCCTGTGCCTTATTTGAACTAACCAATCAG
TTCGCTTCTCGCTTCTGTTCGCGCGCTTCTGCTCCCCGAGCTCAATAAAAGAGCCCACAACCCCTCACTC
GGCGCGCCAGTCCTCCGATAGACTGCGTCGCCCGGGTACCCGTGTATCCAATAAACCCTCTTGCAGTTGC
ATCCGACTTGTGGTCTCGCTGTTCCTTGGGAGGGTCTCCTCTGAGTGATTGACTACCCGTCAGCGGGGGT
CTTTCATGGGTAACAGTTTCTTGAAGTTGGAGAACAACATTCTGAGGGTAGGAGTCGAATATTAAGTAAT
CCTGACTCAATTAGCCACTGTTTTGAATCCACATACTCCAATACTCCTGAAATAGTTCATTATGGACAGC
GCAGAAAGAGCTGGGGAGAATTGTGAAATTGTTATCCGCTCACAATTCCACACAACATACGAGCCGGAAG
CATAAAGTGTAAAGCCTGGGGTGCCTAATGAGTGAGCTAACTCACATTAATTGCGTTGCGCTCACTGCCC
GCTTTCCAGTCGGGAAACCTGTCGTGCCAGCTGCATTAATGAATCGGCCAACGCGCGGGGAGAGGCGGTT
TGCGTATTGGGCGCTCTTCCGCTTCCTCGCTCACTGACTCGCTGCGCTCGGTCGTTCGGCTGCGGCGAGC
GGTATCAGCTCACTCAAAGGCGGTAATACGGTTATCCACAGAATCAGGGGATAACGCAGGAAAGAACATG
TGAGCAAAAGGCCAGCAAAAGGCCAGGAACCGTAAAAAGGCCGCGTTGCTGGCGTTTTTCCATAGGCTCC
GCCCCCCTGACGAGCATCACAAAAATCGACGCTCAAGTCAGAGGTGGCGAAACCCGACAGGACTATAAAG
ATACCAGGCGTTTCCCCCTGGAAGCTCCCTCGTGCGCTCTCCTGTTCCGACCCTGCCGCTTACCGGATAC
CTGTCCGCCTTTCTCCCTTCGGGAAGCGTGGCGCTTTCTCATAGCTCACGCTGTAGGTATCTCAGTTCGG
TGTAGGTCGTTCGCTCCAAGCTGGGCTGTGTGCACGAACCCCCCGTTCAGCCCGACCGCTGCGCCTTATC
CGGTAACTATCGTCTTGAGTCCAACCCGGTAAGACACGACTTATCGCCACTGGCAGCAGCCACTGGTAAC
AGGATTAGCAGAGCGAGGTATGTAGGCGGTGCTACAGAGTTCTTGAAGTGGTGGCCTAACTACGGCTACA
CTAGAAGAACAGTATTTGGTATCTGCGCTCTGCTGAAGCCAGTTACCTTCGGAAAAAGAGTTGGTAGCTC
TTGATCCGGCAAACAAACCACCGCTGGTAGCGGTGGTTTTTTTGTTTGCAAGCAGCAGATTACGCGCAGA
AAAAAAGGATCTCAAGAAGATCCTTTGATCTTTTCTACGGGGTCTGACGCTCAGTGGAACGAAAACTCAC
GTTAAGGGATTTTGGTCATGAGATTATCAAAAAGGATCTTCACCTAGATCCTTTTAAATTAAAAATGAAG
TTTTAAATCAATCTAAAGTATATATGAGTAAACTTGGTCTGACAGTTACCAATGCTTAATCAGTGAGGCA
CCTATCTCAGCGATCTGTCTATTTCGTTCATCCATAGTTGCCTGACTCCCCGTCGTGTAGATAACTACGA
TACGGGAGGGCTTACCATCTGGCCCCAGTGCTGCAATGATACCGCGAGACCCACGCTCACCGGCTCCAGA
TTTATCAGCAATAAACCAGCCAGCCGGAAGGGCCGAGCGCAGAAGTGGTCCTGCAACTTTATCCGCCTCC
ATCCAGTCTATTAATTGTTGCCGGGAAGCTAGAGTAAGTAGTTCGCCAGTTAATAGTTTGCGCAACGTTG
TTGCCATTGCTACAGGCATCGTGGTGTCACGCTCGTCGTTTGGTATGGCTTCATTCAGCTCCGGTTCCCA
ACGATCAAGGCGAGTTACATGATCCCCCATGTTGTGCAAAAAAGCGGTTAGCTCCTTCGGTCCTCCGATC
GTTGTCAGAAGTAAGTTGGCCGCAGTGTTATCACTCATGGTTATGGCAGCACTGCATAATTCTCTTACTG
TCATGCCATCCGTAAGATGCTTTTCTGTGACTGGTGAGTACTCAACCAAGTCATTCTGAGAATAGTGTAT
GCGGCGACCGAGTTGCTCTTGCCCGGCGTCAATACGGGATAATACCGCGCCACATAGCAGAACTTTAAAA
GTGCTCATCATTGGAAAACGTTCTTCGGGGCGAAAACTCTCAAGGATCTTACCGCTGTTGAGATCCAGTT
CGATGTAACCCACTCGTGCACCCAACTGATCTTCAGCATCTTTTACTTTCACCAGCGTTTCTGGGTGAGC
AAAAACAGGAAGGCAAAATGCCGCAAAAAAGGGAATAAGGGCGACACGGAAATGTTGAATACTCATACTC
TTCCTTTTTCAATATTATTGAAGCATTTATCAGGGTTATTGTCTCATGAGCGGATACATATTTGAATGTA
TTTAGAAAAATAAACAAATAGGGGTTCCGCGCACATTTCCCCGAAAAGTGCCACCTGACGTCTAAGAAAC
CATTATTATCATGACATTAACCTATAAAAATAGGCGTATCACGAGGCCCTTTCGTCTCGCGCGTTTCGGT
GATGACGGTGAAAACCTCTGACACATGCAGCTCCCGGAGACGGTCACAGCTTGTCTGTAAGCGGATGCCG
GGAGCAGACAAGCCCGTCAGGGCGCGTCAGCGGGTGTTGGCGGGTGTCGGGGCTGGCTTAACTATGCGGC
ATCAGAGCAGATTGTACTGAGAGTGCACCATATGCGGTGTGAAATACCGCACAGATGCGTAAGGAGAAAA
TACCGCATCAGGCGCCATTCGCCATTCAGGCTGCGCAACTGTTGGGAAGGGCGATCGGTGCGGGCCTCTT
CGCTATTACGCCAGCTGGCGAAAGGGGGATGTGCTGCAAGGCGATTAAGTTGGGTAACGCCAGGGTTTTC
CCAGTCACGACGTTGTAAAACGACGGCGCAAGGAATGGTGCATGCAAGGAGATGGCGCCCAACAGTCCCC
CGGCCACGGGGCCTGCCACCATACCCACGCCGAAACAAGCGCTCATGAGCCCGAAGTGGCGAGCCCGATC
TTCCCCATCGGTGATGTCGGCGATATAGGCGCCAGCAACCGCACCTGTGGCGCCGGTGATGCCGGCCACG
ATGCGTCCGGCGTAGAGGCGATTAGTCCAATTTGTTAAAGACAGGATATCAGTGGTCCAGGCTCTAGTTT
TGACTCAACAATATCACCAGCTGAAGCCTATAGAGTACGAGCCATAGATAAAATAAAAGATTTTATTTAG
TCTCCAGAAAAAGGGGGG
